Addgene plasmid #124846: pAAV-FLEX-SaCas9-U6-sgSlc17a7
Purpose: Mutagenesis of Slc17a7
Depositing lab: Larry Zweifel. Depositing organization: University of Washington. Publication: Conditional Single Vector CRISPR/SaCas9 Viruses for Efficient Mutagenesis in the Adult Mouse Nervous System. Hunker AC, Soden ME, Krayushkina D, Heymann G, Awatramani R, Zweifel LS. Cell Rep. 2020 Mar 24;30(12):4303-4316.e6. doi: 10.1016/j.celrep.2020.02.092. PubMed 32209486.
Backbone
  Vector backbone: pX601
  Vector type: Mouse Targeting, AAV, CRISPR
Growth in bacteria
  Bacterial resistance: Ampicillin, 100 μg/mL
  Growth temperature: 37°C
  Growth strain: NEB Stable
  Copy number: High Copy
Gene/Insert
  Gene/Insert name: Slc17a7
  gRNA/shRNA sequence: CCACCATGGAGTTCCGGCAGG
  Species: M. musculus (mouse)
  Entrez Gene: Slc17a7 (a.k.a. 2900052E22Rik, Vglut1)
  Cloning method: Restriction Enzyme; 5′ cloning site Unknown (unknown if destroyed); 3′ cloning site Unknown (unknown if destroyed)
Terms and licenses: Academic/Nonprofit Terms; Industry Terms: Not Available to Industry
How to cite: pAAV-FLEX-SaCas9-U6-sgSlc17a7 was a gift from Larry Zweifel (Addgene plasmid # 124846 ; http://n2t.net/addgene:124846 ; RRID:Addgene_124846)
