[The description below was written by a language model from this plasmid's Addgene catalogue record and pLannotate feature annotations shown in this document.]
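Description:
pAAV-FLEX-SaCas9-U6-sgSlc17a7 is a single-vector, Cre-dependent AAV CRISPR plasmid built on the pX601 backbone and intended for mutagenesis of mouse Slc17a7 (also known as Vglut1). It is propagated in bacteria as a high-copy plasmid through a ColE1/pUC-type origin with ampicillin selection (β-lactamase under its own promoter), and it also carries an f1 phage origin. The 7.7 kb sequence contains AAV2 inverted terminal repeats flanking the payload. The right ITR is annotated intact, whereas the left one is detected only as short fragments, which may reflect the difficulty of sequencing ITRs. The ITRs allow the intervening cassette to be packaged into recombinant AAV particles.

Between the ITRs, a CMV enhancer/promoter sits upstream of a FLEX (double-inverted) switch. The Staphylococcus aureus Cas9 coding sequence, followed by a nucleoplasmin nuclear localization signal and a 3xHA epitope tag, lies in the antisense orientation. It is bracketed by oppositely oriented pairs of lox2272 and loxP sites, and a bovine growth hormone polyadenylation signal follows the switch. Without Cre the nuclease cannot be expressed. Cre recombination at the incompatible lox pairs inverts the cassette and locks it in the sense orientation, restricting SaCas9 expression to Cre-expressing cells. Downstream, a human U6 RNA polymerase III promoter constitutively drives a guide RNA made up of the Slc17a7-targeting spacer joined to the Sa gRNA scaffold.

The compact SaCas9 lets nuclease and guide fit in one AAV genome. According to the record, the design is for conditional, cell-type-specific gene disruption in the adult mouse nervous system, typically by viral delivery into Cre driver animals.
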