Features (pLannotate 1.2.2; 26 found; start..end, strand, type, name):
     12..39      +  repeat_region  AAV2 ITR (fragment): inverted terminal repeat of adeno-associated virus serotype 2 inverted
     68..95      +  repeat_region  AAV2 ITR (fragment): inverted terminal repeat of adeno-associated virus serotype 2 inverted
    154..533     +  enhancer       CMV enhancer: human cytomegalovirus immediate early enhancer
    534..737     +  promoter       CMV promoter: human cytomegalovirus (CMV) immediate early promoter
    774..807     +  protein_bind   lox2272: Cre-mediated recombination occurs in the 8-bp core sequence (GGATACTT). lox2272 sites are compatible with each other, but incompatible with loxP or loxN sites (Lee and Saito, 1988). Cre recombinase
    808..857     -  intron         β-globin intron (fragment): internally truncated intron from human β-globin
    858..891     +  protein_bind   loxP: Cre-mediated recombination occurs in the 8-bp core sequence (GCATACAT). Cre recombinase
    901..929     -  CDS            3xHA (fragment): three tandem HA epitope tags
    940..956     -  CDS            3xHA (fragment): three tandem HA epitope tags
    967..983     -  CDS            3xHA (fragment): three tandem HA epitope tags
    990..1037    -  CDS            nucleoplasmin NLS: bipartite nuclear localization signal from nucleoplasmin
   1038..4193    -  CDS            cas9: CAS9_STAAU - Experimental evidence at protein level: Swiss-Prot protein existence level 1. CRISPR (clustered regularly interspaced short palindromic repeat) is an adaptive immune system that provides protection against mobile genetic elements (viruses, transposable elements and conjugative plasmids). CRISPR clusters contain spacers, sequences complementary to antecedent mobile elements, and target invading nucleic acids. CRISPR clusters are transcribed and processed into CRISPR RNA (crRNA). In type II CRISPR systems correct processing of pre-crRNA requires a trans- encoded small RNA (tracrRNA)
   4270..4303    -  protein_bind   lox2272: Cre-mediated recombination occurs in the 8-bp core sequence (GGATACTT). lox2272 sites are compatible with each other, but incompatible with loxP or loxN sites (Lee and Saito, 1988). Cre recombinase
   4304..4353    -  intron         β-globin intron (fragment): internally truncated intron from human β-globin
   4354..4387    -  protein_bind   loxP: Cre-mediated recombination occurs in the 8-bp core sequence (GCATACAT). Cre recombinase
   4418..4529    +  polyA_signal   bGH poly(A) signal: bovine growth hormone polyadenylation signal
   4632..4872    +  promoter       U6 promoter: RNA polymerase III promoter for human U6 snRNA
   4903..4978    +  misc_RNA       Sa gRNA scaffold: guide RNA scaffold for the Staphylococcus aureus CRISPR/Cas9 system
   4992..5132    +  repeat_region  AAV2 ITR: inverted terminal repeat of adeno-associated virus serotype 2 inverted
   5137..5188    -  misc_feature   bom (fragment): basis of mobility region from pBR322
   5207..5662    +  rep_origin     f1 ori (sequence partly withheld): f1 bacteriophage origin of replication; arrow indicates direction of (+) strand synthesis
   5663..5712    -  misc_feature   bom (fragment): basis of mobility region from pBR322
   5814..5849    -  CDS            rop (fragment): Rop protein, which maintains plasmids at low copy number; rop
   5944..6048    +  promoter       AmpR promoter: bla
   6049..6909    +  CDS            AmpR: β-lactamase; bla; confers resistance to ampicillin, carbenicillin, and related antibiotics
   7080..7668    +  rep_origin     ori: high-copy-number ColE1/pMB1/pBR322/pUC origin of replication
>Addgene plasmid #124846 | pAAV-FLEX-SaCas9-U6-sgSlc17a7 | addgene full sequence | sequence record 243613 | Addgene NGS Result
CCTGCAGGCAGCTGCGCGCTCGCTCGCTCACTGAGGCCGCCCGGGCGTCGGGCGACCTTTGGTCGCCCGG
CCTCAGTGAGCGAGCGAGCGCGCAGAGAGGGAGTGGCCAACTCCATCACTAGGGGTTCCTGCGGCCTCTA
GACTCGAGGCGTTGACATTGATTATTGACTAGTTATTAATAGTAATCAATTACGGGGTCATTAGTTCATA
GCCCATATATGGAGTTCCGCGTTACATAACTTACGGTAAATGGCCCGCCTGGCTGACCGCCCAACGACCC
CCGCCCATTGACGTCAATAATGACGTATGTTCCCATAGTAACGCCAATAGGGACTTTCCATTGACGTCAA
TGGGTGGAGTATTTACGGTAAACTGCCCACTTGGCAGTACATCAAGTGTATCATATGCCAAGTACGCCCC
CTATTGACGTCAATGACGGTAAATGGCCCGCCTGGCATTATGCCCAGTACATGACCTTATGGGACTTTCC
TACTTGGCAGTACATCTACGTATTAGTCATCGCTATTACCATGGTGATGCGGTTTTGGCAGTACATCAAT
GGGCGTGGATAGCGGTTTGACTCACGGGGATTTCCAAGTCTCCACCCCATTGACGTCAATGGGAGTTTGT
TTTGGCACCAAAATCAACGGGACTTTCCAAAATGTCGTAACAACTCCGCCCCATTGACGCAAATGGGCGG
TAGGCGTGTACGGTGGGAGGTCTATATAAGCAGAGCTCTCTGGCTAACTACCGGTGCTAGCGTCGACTCC
GGAATAACTTCGTATAGGATACTTTATACGAAGTTATGCAGAATGGTAGCTGGATTGTAGCTGCTATTAG
CAATATGAAACCTCTTAATAACTTCGTATAGCATACATTATACGAAGTTATGGCGCGCCTTAAGCGTAAT
CTGGAACATCGTATGGGTAAGCGTAATCTGGAACATCGTATGGGTAAGCGTAATCTGGAACATCGTATGG
GTAGGATCCCTTTTTCTTTTTTGCCTGGCCGGCCTTTTTCGTGGCCGCCGGCCTTTTGCCCTTTTTGATG
ATCTGAGGGTGCTTCTTAGATTTCACTTCATACAGGTTGCCCAGAATGTCTGTGCTGTACTTCTTAATGC
TCTGGGTCTTGGAGGCGATTGTCTTAATGATCCTGGGGGGCCTCTTGTCGTTCATGTTTTCCAGGTACTC
GCGGTAGGTGATGTCGATCATGTTCACTTCGATCCGGTTCAGCAGGTCGTTGTTCACGCCGATCACTCTA
TACAGCTCGCCGTTGATCTTGATCAGATCGTTGTTGTAGAAGGAGGCGATAAACTCGGCCTGGTTGCTGA
TCTTCTTCAGCTTCTTAGCTTCCTCATAGCACTTGCTATTCACTTCGTAGTAGTTTTCTTTTTTGATCAC
ATCCAGATTCTTCACGGTCACGAACTTGTACACGCCATTGTCCAGGTACACGTCGAATCTGTAGGGCTTC
AGGGACAGCTTCACGACCTTGTTTCTGCTGTTGGGGTAGTCGTCGGTGATGTCCAGATGGGCGTTCAGTT
TGTTGCCGTAATACTTAATCTTCTTGATCACGGGGCCGTTGTCCTTTTTGGAGTACTTGGTCAGGTAGTT
CCCGGTTTCCTCGTAGTACTTGTACAGGGGATTCTTCTCGTCGCCGTACTGTTCCATAATCAGCTTCAGT
TTCTGGTAGGTCTGGGGGTCGTGGTGGTACATCAGCAGCTTTTCGGGGCTCTTGTTGATCAGCTTTTTCA
GCTTGTCATTGTCCTTGTCGTACAGGCCGTTCAGATTGTTCACGATCAGGGTGTTGCCCTTGTCGTCCTT
CCGGGTGGAGTACAGGGTGTCGTTAATCAGCTCTCTATTAGGCTTCTTGTCCACCCGGTGGCTGTACTTG
TAGTCCTTGAAGTCCTTAATGTGCTTGATCTGGTGGGGGGTGATGAAGATCTCTTTGTACTCCTGCTCGG
TTTCGATCTCGGGCATGCTCTCGGCCTGCTTTTCCTCGAACATCTGGTTTTCCATCACTTTTTTGGCCTT
GTCCAGTTTCTTCCACTCTTTGAAGATGAAATCGGCGTTGGCAATGATCAGGGCGTCCTCGGCGTGGTGC
TTGTACCCCTTGTTCCGCTCTTTCTTAAACTTCCACTTCCGCCGCAGAAAGCTGGTGAAGCCGCCATTGA
TGGACTTCACTTTCACGTCCAGGTTGTTCACTCTGAAGTAGCTCCGCAGCAGGTTCATCAGGCCTCTGGT
GGCGTATCTGGTATCCACCAGGTTCCGGTTGATGAAGTCTTTCTGCACGGAGAACCTGTTGATGTCCCGT
TCTTCCAGCAGATACTCTTTCTTGGTCTTGCTGATTCTGCCCTTGCCCTTGGCCAGATTCAGGATGTGCT
TCTTGAAGGTTTCGTAGCTGATCTTGCTGTCGCTGCTGCTCAGGTACTGGAATGGGGTCCGGTTGCCCTT
CTTGCTGTTTTCTTCCTGCTTCACGAGCACCTTGTTGTTGAAGCTGTTGTCGAAGGACACGCTTCTGGGG
ATGATGTGGTCCACCTCATAGTTGAAGGGGTTGTTCAGCAGATCTTCCAGAGGGATGGCTTCCAGGCTGT
ACAGGCACTTGCCTTCCTGCATGTCGTGCAGCTTGATCTTCTCGATCAGGTACTTGGCGTTCTCTTTGCC
GGTGGTCCGGATGATTTCCTCGATCCGCTCGTTGGTCTGCCGGTTCCGCTTCTGCATCTCGTTGATCATT
TTCTGGGCGTCCTTGGAGTTCTTCTCGCGGGCCAGCTCGATAATGATGTCGTTGGGCAGGCCGTACTTCT
TGATGATGGCGTTGATCACTTTGATGCTCTGGATGAAGCTTCTCTTCACGACGGGGCTCAGGATGAAGTC
GTCCACCAGGGTGGTGGGGATCTCTTTCTGCTGGGACAGGTCCACCTTCTTGGGCACCAGCTTCAGCCGG
TTGAAGATAGCGATCTGGTTGTCGTTGGTGTGCCACAGCTCGTCCAGGATCAGGTTGATGGCCTTCAGGC
TCAGGTTGTGGGTGCCGGTATAGCCCTTCAGATTAGAGATCTGCTCGATCTCTTCCTGGGTCAGCTCGGA
GTTCAGATTGGTCAGTTCTTCCTGGATGTCCTCGCTGCTCTGGTAGATGGTCAGGATCTTGGCAATCTGA
TCCAGCAGCTCGGCGTTCTCAATAATCTCTTTCCGGGCGGTAATGTCCTTGATGTCGTGGTACACCTTCA
GGTTGGTGAACTCGGGCTTGCCGGTGCTGGTCACTCTGTAGCCCTTAATATCCTCTTCGTTCACGAGGAT
TTCTTTGGCGATCTGCTTCAGGGTGGGCTTCTTCTTCTGCTTGAACACGTTCTCGATGATCTGGAACTTC
TCGTAATATTCCAGCTTCTCGTTCTCGTCCCTGGTGATCACGAGATTGTTCAGGTCGTTCAGGGCGTTGT
ACAGGTCGGCGTTGTAGGCGTACTTCACGCTCCGCAGTTCCTCGGGGAAGTAGGTGCAGTGGCCCATCAG
CATCTCGTACCATTCTTTGATGTCCTTCCAGCCGAAGGGGCTGCCCTCGCCAGGTCCCTCATAGTAGGTC
CGCCGGGTTTCCAGCAGGTCGATGTAGGTGTCGATGAAGCTCTGGTCCAGCTGGTGGTAGGCCTTCTGCA
CCTTCAGCAGCTGTTTGGCTTCTTTCACGTAGTCGCTGGTCTTGAATCTGTTGATGCTGCCCCGCACTTC
GCCGTCTTTCTTCAGCCGTTCCAGCTGCAGTTCGGCCACGTATTTCTCTTCCAGGGCCTTGCTGTTCCGG
CTGATCTGCTCTTTGGTGGACAGCTCGTTGCCGGTGTCCTCTTCCACCTCGTTCACGTTGTGCACGCCTC
TTCTCTTGGCCAGGTGCAGCAGGGCGGCAGAGAACTCTTCCTCGCTCAGCTTCTGGCTCAGGCCCTTCAC
TCTGGCCTCGTAGGGGTTGATGCCGCTCAGCTCGCTGTGGTCGGTCAGCAGGTTGTAGTCGAACAGCAGC
TTCTTCACTCTCTGGATTCTATGCCGCCTCCGCCGCTTCAGCCTTCTGGCGCCTCTCTTGCTCCGCCTGC
CCTCGTTGTTTTCCACGTTGGCCTCTTTGAACAGCCGCACGCCGGCATCGATCACGTCCCGTGTCTCGTA
GTCGATGATGCCGTAGCCCACGCTGGTGATGCCGATGTCCAGGCCCAGGATGTAGTTCCGCTTGGCTGCT
GGGACTCCGTGGATACCGACCTTCCGCTTCTTCTTTGGGGCCATGCGGCCGCTGCAGACCGGTGCTAGCA
TAACTTCGTATAAAGTATCCTATACGAAGTTATTTGCCTTAACCCAGAAATTATCACTGTTATTCTTTAG
AATGGTGCAAAGAATAACTTCGTATAATGTATGCTATACGAAGTTATGAATTCCTAGAGCTCGCTGATCA
GCCTCGACTGTGCCTTCTAGTTGCCAGCCATCTGTTGTTTGCCCCTCCCCCGTGCCTTCCTTGACCCTGG
AAGGTGCCACTCCCACTGTCCTTTCCTAATAAAATGAGGAAATTGCATCGCATTGTCTGAGTAGGTGTCA
TTCTATTCTGGGGGGTGGGGTGGGGCAGGACAGCAAGGGGGAGGATTGGGAAGAGAATAGCAGGCATGCT
GGGGAGGTACCGAGGGCCTATTTCCCATGATTCCTTCATATTTGCATATACGATACAAGGCTGTTAGAGA
GATAATTGGAATTAATTTGACTGTAAACACAAAGATATTAGTACAAAATACGTGACGTAGAAAGTAATAA
TTTCTTGGGTAGTTTGCAGTTTTAAAATTATGTTTTAAAATGGACTATCATATGCTTACCGTAACTTGAA
AGTATTTCGATTTCTTGGCTTTATATATCTTGTGGAAAGGACGAAACACCGCCACCATGGAGTTCCGGCA
GGGTTTTAGTACTCTGGAAACAGAATCTACTAAAACAAGGCAAAATGCCGTGTTTATCTCGTCAACTTGT
TGGCGAGATTTTTGCGGCCGCAGGAACCCCTAGTGATGGAGTTGGCCACTCCCTCTCTGCGCGCTCGCTC
GCTCACTGAGGCCGGGCGACCAAAGGTCGCCCGACGCCCGGGCTTTGCCCGGGCGGCCTCAGTGAGCGAG
CGAGCGCGCAGCTGCCTGCAGGGGCGCCTGATGCGGTATTTTCTCCTTACGCATCTGTGCGGTATTTCAC
ACCGCATA
[95 nt withheld, positions 5189-5283]
T
[46 nt withheld, positions 5285-5330]
C
[141 nt withheld, positions 5332-5472]
CCTTTGACGTTGGAGTCCACGTTCTTT
[37 nt withheld, positions 5500-5536]
ACTCTATCTCGGGCTATTCTTTTGATTTATAAGGGATTTTGCCGATTTCGGTCTATTGGTTAAAAAATGA
GCTGATTTAACAAAAATTTAACGCGAATTTTAACAAAATATTAACGTTTACAATTTTATGGTGCACTCTC
AGTACAATCTGCTCTGATGCCGCATAGTTAAGCCAGCCCCGACACCCGCCAACACCCGCTGACGCGCCCT
GACGGGCTTGTCTGCTCCCGGCATCCGCTTACAGACAAGCTGTGACCGTCTCCGGGAGCTGCATGTGTCA
GAGGTTTTCACCGTCATCACCGAAACGCGCGAGACGAAAGGGCCTCGTGATACGCCTATTTTTATAGGTT
AATGTCATGATAATAATGGTTTCTTAGACGTCAGGTGGCACTTTTCGGGGAAATGTGCGCGGAACCCCTA
TTTGTTTATTTTTCTAAATACATTCAAATATGTATCCGCTCATGAGACAATAACCCTGATAAATGCTTCA
ATAATATTGAAAAAGGAAGAGTATGAGTATTCAACATTTCCGTGTCGCCCTTATTCCCTTTTTTGCGGCA
TTTTGCCTTCCTGTTTTTGCTCACCCAGAAACGCTGGTGAAAGTAAAAGATGCTGAAGATCAGTTGGGTG
CACGAGTGGGTTACATCGAACTGGATCTCAACAGCGGTAAGATCCTTGAGAGTTTTCGCCCCGAAGAACG
TTTTCCAATGATGAGCACTTTTAAAGTTCTGCTATGTGGCGCGGTATTATCCCGTATTGACGCCGGGCAA
GAGCAACTCGGTCGCCGCATACACTATTCTCAGAATGACTTGGTTGAGTACTCACCAGTCACAGAAAAGC
ATCTTACGGATGGCATGACAGTAAGAGAATTATGCAGTGCTGCCATAACCATGAGTGATAACACTGCGGC
CAACTTACTTCTGACAACGATCGGAGGACCGAAGGAGCTAACCGCTTTTTTGCACAACATGGGGGATCAT
GTAACTCGCCTTGATCGTTGGGAACCGGAGCTGAATGAAGCCATACCAAACGACGAGCGTGACACCACGA
TGCCTGTAGCAATGGCAACAACGTTGCGCAAACTATTAACTGGCGAACTACTTACTCTAGCTTCCCGGCA
ACAATTAATAGACTGGATGGAGGCGGATAAAGTTGCAGGACCACTTCTGCGCTCGGCCCTTCCGGCTGGC
TGGTTTATTGCTGATAAATCTGGAGCCGGTGAGCGTGGAAGCCGCGGTATCATTGCAGCACTGGGGCCAG
ATGGTAAGCCCTCCCGTATCGTAGTTATCTACACGACGGGGAGTCAGGCAACTATGGATGAACGAAATAG
ACAGATCGCTGAGATAGGTGCCTCACTGATTAAGCATTGGTAACTGTCAGACCAAGTTTACTCATATATA
CTTTAGATTGATTTAAAACTTCATTTTTAATTTAAAAGGATCTAGGTGAAGATCCTTTTTGATAATCTCA
TGACCAAAATCCCTTAACGTGAGTTTTCGTTCCACTGAGCGTCAGACCCCGTAGAAAAGATCAAAGGATC
TTCTTGAGATCCTTTTTTTCTGCGCGTAATCTGCTGCTTGCAAACAAAAAAACCACCGCTACCAGCGGTG
GTTTGTTTGCCGGATCAAGAGCTACCAACTCTTTTTCCGAAGGTAACTGGCTTCAGCAGAGCGCAGATAC
CAAATACTGTTCTTCTAGTGTAGCCGTAGTTAGGCCACCACTTCAAGAACTCTGTAGCACCGCCTACATA
CCTCGCTCTGCTAATCCTGTTACCAGTGGCTGCTGCCAGTGGCGATAAGTCGTGTCTTACCGGGTTGGAC
TCAAGACGATAGTTACCGGATAAGGCGCAGCGGTCGGGCTGAACGGGGGGTTCGTGCACACAGCCCAGCT
TGGAGCGAACGACCTACACCGAACTGAGATACCTACAGCGTGAGCTATGAGAAAGCGCCACGCTTCCCGA
AGGGAGAAAGGCGGACAGGTATCCGGTAAGCGGCAGGGTCGGAACAGGAGAGCGCACGAGGGAGCTTCCA
GGGGGAAACGCCTGGTATCTTTATAGTCCTGTCGGGTTTCGCCACCTCTGACTTGAGCGTCGATTTTTGT
GATGCTCGTCAGGGGGGCGGAGCCTATGGAAAAACGCCAGCAACGCGGCCTTTTTACGGTTCCTGGCCTT
TTGCTGGCCTTTTGCTCACATGT
