>Addgene plasmid #124846 | pAAV-FLEX-SaCas9-U6-sgSlc17a7 | depositor partial sequence | sequence record 238458 | U6 promoter, sgRNA insert, SaCas9 sgRNA scaffold
GAGGGCCTATTTCCCATGATTCCTTCATATTTGCATATACGATACAAGGCTGTTAGAGAGATAATTGGAA
TTAATTTGACTGTAAACACAAAGATATTAGTACAAAATACGTGACGTAGAAAGTAATAATTTCTTGGGTA
GTTTGCAGTTTTAAAATTATGTTTTAAAATGGACTATCATATGCTTACCGTAACTTGAAAGTATTTCGAT
TTCTTGGCTTTATATATCTTGTGGAAAGGACGAAACACCGCCACCATGGAGTTCCGGCAGGGTTTTAGTA
CTCTGGAAACAGAATCTACTAAAACAAGGCAAAATGCCGTGTTTATCTCGTCAACTTGTTGGCGAGA
